>Addgene plasmid #220129 | pAAV-MYL2-inteinC-Sauri C aa439-1061-U6-Camk2d sgRNA7 | addgene full sequence | sequence record 436803 | Addgene NGS Result
CCTTAATTAGGCTGCGCGCTCGCTCGCTCACTGAGGCCGCCCGGGCAAAGCCCGGGCGTCGGGCGACCTT
TGGTCGCCCGGCCTCAGTGAGCGAGCGAGCGCGCAGAGAGGGAGTGGCCAACTCCATCACTAGGGGTTCC
TTGTAGTTAATGATTAACCCGCCATGCTACTTATCTACGTAGCCATGCTCTAGGAAGATCGGAATTCGGA
GTTCCGGGGTTACTCTTCCCCATTAGACAATGGCAGGGAAGAGAGCACACCCCATCATCCCCAGGCCAGG
CCCCAGCCACTGACTCTTTAACCTTGAAGGCATTTTTGGGTCTCACGTGTCCACCCAGGCGGGTGGCCGC
CTTTGAGCAGCTCTTACTTCAGAAGAACGGCATGGAGTGGGGGGTGGGGGGCTTAGGTGGCCTCCGCCTC
ACCTACAACTGCCAAAAGTGGTCATGGGGTTATTTTTAACCCCAGGGGAGAGGTATTTATTGTTCCACAG
CAGGGGCAGAGGCCAGCAGGCTCCTCGAACTCTCCAGAGGTGGCAACTGGCCTCAGACACCGACCGGTGC
CACCATGGCGGCGGCGTGCCCGGAACTGCGTCAGCTGGCGCAGAGCGATGTGTATTGGGATCCGATTGTG
AGCATTGAACCGGATGGCGTGGAAGAAGTGTTTGATCTGACCGTGCCGGGCCCGCATAACTTTGTGGCGA
ACGATATTATTGCGCATAACAGCGAGATCGACAGCATCCCTACCACACTGGTGGATGAGTTCATCCTGAG
CCCTGTGGTGAAGCGGGCCTTCATCCAGTCCATCAAGGTGATCAACGCTGTGATCAACAGATTCGGCCTG
CCCGAGGACATCATTATCGAGCTGGCCAGAGAGAAGAACAGCAAGGACAGAAGGAAGTTCATCAACAAGC
TGCAGAAACAGAATGAGGCCACCCGGAAAAAAATCGAGCAGCTGCTGGCCAAGTACGGCAATACCAATGC
CAAGTACATGATCGAAAAGATCAAGCTGCATGACATGCAGGAGGGCAAGTGTCTGTACAGCCTGGAAGCT
ATCCCCCTGGAAGACCTGCTGTCTAATCCTACACACTACGAGGTGGACCACATCATCCCTAGAAGCGTGT
CCTTCGACAACAGCCTGAACAACAAGGTTCTGGTGAAGCAAAGCGAGAACAGCAAGAAGGGCAATAGGAC
CCCTTACCAGTACCTGAGCAGCAACGAGTCCAAGATCTCTTACAACCAGTTCAAGCAGCACATTCTGAAC
CTGTCTAAGGCCAAAGATAGAATCAGCAAGAAGAAACGAGATATGCTGCTGGAAGAACGGGACATCAACA
AATTCGAGGTGCAGAAGGAATTCATCAACAGAAACCTTGTGGACACCCGGTACGCCACTCGGGAGCTGAG
CAACCTGCTGAAGACCTACTTCAGCACACACGACTACGCCGTGAAAGTGAAGACCATCAACGGCGGCTTC
ACAAACCACCTGAGGAAGGTGTGGGACTTCAAGAAGCACCGGAACCACGGCTACAAGCACCACGCCGAGG
ATGCCCTGGTCATCGCCAACGCCGACTTTCTGTTCAAAACCCACAAGGCCCTGAGACGGACAGACAAGAT
CCTGGAACAGCCTGGACTGGAAGTCAACGACACCACCGTGAAGGTGGACACAGAGGAGAAGTACCAGGAG
TTATTCGAGACACCGAAACAAGTGAAGAACATCAAGCAGTTTAGAGATTTCAAGTATTCTCACAGAGTTG
ACAAGAAGCCCAACCGGCAGCTGATCAATGATACCCTGTACAGTACCAGAGAGATCGATGGCGAAACCTA
CGTGGTCCAAACACTGAAAGACCTGTACGCCAAGGACAATGAAAAGGTGAAAAAGCTCTTTACAGAACGG
CCTCAAAAGATACTGATGTACCAGCACGATCCTAAGACCTTTGAGAAACTGATGACCATTCTGAATCAGT
ACGCTGAGGCAAAGAATCCTCTGGCCGCTTATTACGAGGATAAGGGCGAATACGTGACCAAGTACGCCAA
GAAGGGCAACGGCCCTGCCATCCACAAGATCAAATACATCGACAAGAAACTGGGCAGCTACCTGGACGTG
AGTAACAAATATCCTGAGACACAGAACAAGCTGGTGAAACTGTCTCTGAAGAGCTTTAGATTCGACATCT
ACAAATGTGAACAGGGCTACAAGATGGTGTCCATTGGCTACCTCGACGTACTGAAGAAGGACAACTACTA
CTACATCCCCAAAGATAAGTACGAGGCCGAGAAGCAGAAAAAGAAGATCAAGGAAAGCGACCTCTTCGTG
GGCAGCTTCTACTACAACGACCTGATCATGTACGAGGACGAACTCTTCCGGGTGATCGGAGTGAACTCCG
ATATCAACAACCTGGTTGAGCTGAATATGGTCGACATCACCTACAAGGATTTCTGCGAGGTGAACAACGT
GACAGGCGAGAAGAGAATCAAGAAAACCATCGGAAAGAGAGTGGTGCTGATCGAGAAGTATACGACCGAC
ATCCTGGGAAATCTGTATAAAACGCCCCTGCCTAAGAAGCCCCAGCTCATTTTCAAGAGAGGCGAGCTGT
CTGGCGGCTCAAAAAGAACCGCCGACGGCAGCGAATTCGAGCCCAAGAAGAAGAGGAAAGTCTAATAGAT
CTCGACTGTGCCTTCTAGTTGCCAGCCATCTGTTGTTTGCCCCTCCCCCGTGCCTTCCTTGACCCTGGAA
GGTGCCACTCCCACTGTCCTTTCCTAATAAAATGAGGAAATTGCATCGCATTGTCTGAGTAGGTGTCATT
CTATTCTGGGGGGTGGGGTGGGGCAGGACAGCAAGGGGGAGGATTGGGAAGACAATAGCAGGCATGCTGG
GGATGCGGTGGGCTCTATGGCTCGAGCGGCCCAAGCTTAAAAAAATCTCGCCAACAAGTTGACGAGATAA
ACACGGCATTTTGCCTTGTTTTAGTAGATTCTGTAATTTTCATTACAGAGTACTAAAACCAGGCATGGTT
TGGTAAGTAGCGGTGTTTCGTCCTTTCCACAAGATATATAAAGCCAAGAAATCGAAATACTTTCAAGTTA
CGGTAAGCATATGATAGTCCATTTTAAAACATAATTTTAAAACTGCAAACTACCCAAGAAATTATTACTT
TCTACGTCACGTATTTTGTACTAATATCTTTGTGTTTACAGTCAAATTAATTCCAATTATCTCTCTAACA
GCCTTGTATCGTATATGCAAATATGAAGGAATCATGGGAAATAGGCCCTCGGTACCGGCGATGCTGGCTG
CCATGAACAAAGGTTGGCTATAAAGAGGTCATCAGTATATGAAACAGCCCCCTGCTGTCCATTCCTTATT
CCATAGAAAAGCCTTGACTTGAGGTTAGATTTTTTTTATATTTTGTTTTGTGTTATTTTTTTCTTTAACA
TCCCTAAAATTTTCCTTACATGTTTTACTAGCCAGATTTTTCCTCCTCTCCTGACTACTCCCAGTCATAG
CTGTCCCTCTTCTCTTATGGAGATCGGATCCGAATTCCCGATAAGGATCTTCCTAGAGCATGGCTACGTA
GATAAGTAGCATGGCGGGTTAATCATTAACTACAAGGAACCCCTAGTGATGGAGTTGGCCACTCCCTCTC
TGCGCGCTCGCTCGCTCACTGAGGCCGGGCGACCAAAGGTCGCCCGACGCCCGGGCTTTGCCCGGGCGGC
CTCAGTGAGCGAGCGAGCGCGCAGCCTTAATTAACCTAATTCACTGGCCGTCGTTTTACAACGTCGTGAC
TGGGAAAACCCTGGCGTTACCCAACTTAATCGCCTTGCAGCACATCCCCCTTTCGCCAGCTGGCGTAATA
GCGAAGAGGCCCGCACCGATCGCCCTTCCCAACAGTTGCGCAGCCTGAATGGCGAATGGG
[124 nt withheld, positions 3911-4034]
C
[91 nt withheld, positions 4036-4126]
A
[49 nt withheld, positions 4128-4176]
CCTTTGACGTTGGAGTCCACGTTCTTT
[37 nt withheld, positions 4204-4240]
ACCCTATCTCGGTCTATTCTTTTGATTTATAAGGGATTTTGCCGATTTCGGCCTATTGGTTAAAAAATGA
GCTGATTTAACAAAAATTTAACGCGAATTTTAACAAAATATTAACGCTTACAATTTAGGTGGCACTTTTC
GGGGAAATGTGCGCGGAACCCCTATTTGTTTATTTTTCTAAATACATTCAAATATGTATCCGCTCATGAG
ACAATAACCCTGATAAATGCTTCAATAATATTGAAAAAGGAAGAGTATGAGTATTCAACATTTCCGTGTC
GCCCTTATTCCCTTTTTTGCGGCATTTTGCCTTCCTGTTTTTGCTCACCCAGAAACGCTGGTGAAAGTAA
AAGATGCTGAAGATCAGTTGGGTGCACGAGTGGGTTACATCGAACTGGATCTCAACAGCGGTAAGATCCT
TGAGAGTTTTCGCCCCGAAGAACGTTTTCCAATGATGAGCACTTTTAAAGTTCTGCTATGTGGCGCGGTA
TTATCCCGTATTGACGCCGGGCAAGAGCAACTCGGTCGCCGCATACACTATTCTCAGAATGACTTGGTTG
AGTACTCACCAGTCACAGAAAAGCATCTTACGGATGGCATGACAGTAAGAGAATTATGCAGTGCTGCCAT
AACCATGAGTGATAACACTGCGGCCAACTTACTTCTGACAACGATCGGAGGACCGAAGGAGCTAACCGCT
TTTTTGCACAACATGGGGGATCATGTAACTCGCCTTGATCGTTGGGAACCGGAGCTGAATGAAGCCATAC
CAAACGACGAGCGTGACACCACGATGCCTGTAGCAATGGCAACAACGTTGCGCAAACTATTAACTGGCGA
ACTACTTACTCTAGCTTCCCGGCAACAATTAATAGACTGGATGGAGGCGGATAAAGTTGCAGGACCACTT
CTGCGCTCGGCCCTTCCGGCTGGCTGGTTTATTGCTGATAAATCTGGAGCCGGTGAGCGTGGGTCTCGCG
GTATCATTGCAGCACTGGGGCCAGATGGTAAGCCCTCCCGTATCGTAGTTATCTACACGACGGGGAGTCA
GGCAACTATGGATGAACGAAATAGACAGATCGCTGAGATAGGTGCCTCACTGATTAAGCATTGGTAACTG
TCAGACCAAGTTTACTCATATATACTTTAGATTGATTTAAAACTTCATTTTTAATTTAAAAGGATCTAGG
TGAAGATCCTTTTTGATAATCTCATGACCAAAATCCCTTAACGTGAGTTTTCGTTCCACTGAGCGTCAGA
CCCCGTAGAAAAGATCAAAGGATCTTCTTGAGATCCTTTTTTTCTGCGCGTAATCTGCTGCTTGCAAACA
AAAAAACCACCGCTACCAGCGGTGGTTTGTTTGCCGGATCAAGAGCTACCAACTCTTTTTCCGAAGGTAA
CTGGCTTCAGCAGAGCGCAGATACCAAATACTGTTCTTCTAGTGTAGCCGTAGTTAGGCCACCACTTCAA
GAACTCTGTAGCACCGCCTACATACCTCGCTCTGCTAATCCTGTTACCAGTGGCTGCTGCCAGTGGCGAT
AAGTCGTGTCTTACCGGGTTGGACTCAAGACGATAGTTACCGGATAAGGCGCAGCGGTCGGGCTGAACGG
GGGGTTCGTGCACACAGCCCAGCTTGGAGCGAACGACCTACACCGAACTGAGATACCTACAGCGTGAGCT
ATGAGAAAGCGCCACGCTTCCCGAAGGGAGAAAGGCGGACAGGTATCCGGTAAGCGGCAGGGTCGGAACA
GGAGAGCGCACGAGGGAGCTTCCAGGGGGAAACGCCTGGTATCTTTATAGTCCTGTCGGGTTTCGCCACC
TCTGACTTGAGCGTCGATTTTTGTGATGCTCGTCAGGGGGGCGGAGCCTATGGAAAAACGCCAGCAACGC
GGCCTTTTTACGGTTCCTGGCCTTTTGCTGGCCTTTTGCTCACATGTTCTTTCCTGCGTTATCCCCTGAT
TCTGTGGATAACCGTATTACCGCCTTTGAGTGAGCTGATACCGCTCGCCGCAGCCGAACGACCGAGCGCA
GCGAGTCAGTGAGCGAGGAAGCGGAAGAGCGCCCAATACGCAAACCGCCTCTCCCCGCGCGTTGGCCGAT
TCATTAATGCAGCTGGCACGACAGGTTTCCCGACTGGAAAGCGGGCAGTGAGCGCAACGCAATTAATGTG
AGTTAGCTCACTCATTAGGCACCCCAGGCTTTACACTTTATGCTTCCGGCTCGTATGTTGTGTGGAATTG
TGAGCGGATAACAATTTCACACAGGAAACAGCTATGACCATGATTACGCCAGATTTAATTAAGG
Features (pLannotate 1.2.2; 16 found; start..end, strand, type, name):
     11..141     -  repeat_region  AAV2 ITR (fragment): inverted terminal repeat of adeno-associated virus serotype 2 inverted
    568..723     +  CDS            dnaB (fragment): DNAB_RHOMR - Protein inferred from homology: Swiss-Prot protein existence level 3. Participates in initiation and elongation during chromosome replication; it exhibits DNA-dependent ATPase activity. From Rhodothermus marinus (Rhodothermus obamensis).
    721..2583    +  CDS            cas9 (fragment): CAS9_STAAU - Experimental evidence at protein level: Swiss-Prot protein existence level 1. CRISPR (clustered regularly interspaced short palindromic repeat) is an adaptive immune system that provides protection against mobile genetic elements (viruses, transposable elements and conjugative plasmids). CRISPR clusters contain spacers, sequences complementary to antecedent mobile elements, and target invading nucleic acids. CRISPR clusters are transcribed and processed into CRISPR RNA (crRNA). In type II CRISPR systems correct processing of pre-crRNA requires a trans- encoded small RNA (tracrRNA)
   2666..2890    +  polyA_signal   bGH poly(A) signal: bovine growth hormone polyadenylation signal
   2916..2974    -  misc_RNA       Sa gRNA scaffold (fragment): guide RNA scaffold for the Staphylococcus aureus CRISPR/Cas9 system
   3030..3270    -  promoter       U6 promoter: RNA polymerase III promoter for human U6 snRNA
   3605..3735    +  repeat_region  AAV2 ITR (fragment): inverted terminal repeat of adeno-associated virus serotype 2 inverted
   3749..3906    +  CDS            lacZα (fragment): LacZα fragment of β-galactosidase; lacZ fragment
   3911..4339    +  rep_origin     f1 ori (sequence partly withheld): f1 bacteriophage origin of replication; arrow indicates direction of (+) strand synthesis
   4392..4496    +  promoter       AmpR promoter: bla
   4497..5357    +  CDS            AmpR: β-lactamase; bla; confers resistance to ampicillin, carbenicillin, and related antibiotics
   5528..6116    +  rep_origin     ori: high-copy-number ColE1/pMB1/pBR322/pUC origin of replication
   6299..6391    +  CDS            lacI (fragment): lac repressor; lacI; The lac repressor binds to the lac operator to inhibit transcription in E. coli. This inhibition can be relieved by adding lactose or isopropyl-β-D-thiogalactopyranoside (IPTG).
   6404..6425    +  protein_bind   CAP binding site: CAP binding activates transcription in the presence of cAMP. E. coli catabolite activator protein
   6440..6470    +  promoter       lac promoter: promoter for the E. coli lac operon
   6478..6494    +  protein_bind   lac operator: The lac repressor binds to the lac operator to inhibit transcription in E. coli. This inhibition can be relieved by adding lactose or isopropyl-β-D-thiogalactopyranoside (IPTG). lac repressor encoded by lacI
