[The description below was written by a language model from this plasmid's Addgene catalogue record and pLannotate feature annotations shown in this document.]
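Description:
pAAV-MYL2-inteinC-Sauri C aa439-1061-U6-Camk2d sgRNA7 is an AAV transfer plasmid of about 6.5 kb for mammalian CRISPR delivery. It carries the C-terminal half of a split, intein-reconstituted Cas9 together with a guide RNA cassette. It was derived by Gibson cloning from a related pAAV split-Cas9/U6-sgRNA backbone. In bacteria it is maintained through a high-copy ColE1/pUC-type origin and selected with ampicillin (AmpR, β-lactamase). An f1 origin and remnants of lac regulatory and lacZα sequences remain in the backbone. Two AAV2 inverted terminal repeats flank the payload, so the intervening DNA can be packaged into recombinant AAV particles.

Between the ITRs, the record states that a MYL2 promoter drives the protein-coding cassette. This promoter is not annotated in the feature table but presumably lies in the unannotated stretch upstream of the coding sequence. The open reading frame begins with a C-intein, detected as a Rhodothermus marinus DnaB fragment. The intein is fused to residues 439–1061 of a Sauri Cas9 nickase ("nSauri Cas9C"), which the annotation software matched to the Staphylococcus aureus Cas9 homologue. A bGH polyadenylation signal follows. On the opposite strand, a human U6 promoter expresses an sgRNA on an Sa-type scaffold that targets the 5′ splice site of intron 7 of murine Camk2d.

The C-terminal fragment is not a complete editor. It is designed to be joined by protein trans-splicing to a partner carrying the N-terminal portion fused to an N-intein, supplied from a separate construct. The associated publication concerns adenine base editor-mediated cardiac gene silencing with AAV, which fits a use in disrupting Camk2d splicing in heart muscle.
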