Addgene plasmid #220129: pAAV-MYL2-inteinC-Sauri C aa439-1061-U6-Camk2d sgRNA7
Purpose: Expresses Sauri cas9C by MYL2 promoter and sgRNA targeting murine Camk2d intron7 5' splice site by U6 promoter
Depositing lab: Yuxuan Guo. Depositing organization: Peking University Health Science Center. Publication: ABE-Mediated Cardiac Gene Silencing via Single AAVs Requires DNA Accessibility. Liu Z, Yang L, Yang Y, Li J, Chen Z, Guo C, Guo Q, Li Q, Zhao D, Hu X, Gao F, Guo Y. Circ Res. 2025 Jan 16. doi: 10.1161/CIRCRESAHA.124.325611. PubMed 39817340.
Backbone
  Vector backbone: pAAV-CASI-inteinC-aa713 SpG C-U6- sgRNA scaffold
  Total vector size (bp): 6534
  Vector type: Mammalian Expression, AAV, CRISPR
Growth in bacteria
  Bacterial resistance: Ampicillin, 100 μg/mL
  Growth temperature: 37°C
  Growth strain: NEB Stable
  Copy number: Unknown
Gene/Insert
  Gene/Insert name: MYL2, inteinC, nSauri Cas9C
  gRNA/shRNA sequence: ctacttAccaaaccatgcctg
  Promoter: MYL2
  Cloning method: Gibson Cloning
  Sequencing primers: 5′ cggcctctagaattcgctag
Terms and licenses: Academic/Nonprofit Terms; Industry Terms: Not Available to Industry
How to cite: pAAV-MYL2-inteinC-Sauri C aa439-1061-U6-Camk2d sgRNA7 was a gift from Yuxuan Guo (Addgene plasmid # 220129 ; http://n2t.net/addgene:220129 ; RRID:Addgene_220129)
